Addgene plasmid #15131: pLIA mNIC myc (CC#341)
Depositing lab: Connie Cepko. Depositing organization: Harvard Medical School. Publication: The expression and function of Notch pathway genes in the developing rat eye. Bao ZZ, Cepko CL. J Neurosci. 1997 Feb 15. 17(4):1425-34. PubMed 9006984.
Backbone
  Vector backbone: pLIA
  Backbone manufacturer: Cepko Lab
  Vector type: Mammalian Expression, Retroviral
Growth in bacteria
  Bacterial resistance: Ampicillin, 100 μg/mL
  Growth temperature: 37°C
  Growth strain: DH5alpha
  Copy number: High Copy
Gene/Insert
  Gene/Insert name: Notch1 (C-term) (alt name: Notch 1)
  Species: M. musculus (mouse)
  Mutation: Cytoplasmic domain initiating at amino acid 1753. See author's map and article for more information.
  Entrez Gene: Notch1 (a.k.a. 9930111A19Rik, Mis6, N1, Tan1, lin-12)
  Tag / fusion protein: myc (N terminal on insert)
  Cloning method: Restriction Enzyme
  Sequencing primers: 5′ pBABE 5'
Terms and licenses: Academic/Nonprofit Terms; Industry Terms: Not Available to Industry
Depositor comments: mNIC encodes the cytoplasmic domain of mouse Notch 1 with a myc tag at the N terminus.
How to cite: pLIA mNIC myc (CC#341) was a gift from Connie Cepko (Addgene plasmid # 15131 ; http://n2t.net/addgene:15131 ; RRID:Addgene_15131)
