[The description below was written by a language model from this plasmid's Addgene catalogue record.]
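Description:
pLIA mNIC myc is a retroviral mammalian expression plasmid built on the pLIA backbone, a replication-incompetent retroviral vector. It is propagated in E. coli as a high-copy plasmid under ampicillin selection. No feature table accompanies the record, so the promoter driving the insert, any reporter or internal regulatory elements carried by pLIA, the packaging signal and the bacterial origin are not itemised. In vectors of this type, expression usually depends on the viral long terminal repeats, but the entry does not state this explicitly.

The insert, mNIC, encodes the C-terminal cytoplasmic (intracellular) domain of mouse Notch1, beginning at amino acid 1753, with a myc epitope tag fused to its N terminus. Removing the extracellular and transmembrane portions of Notch generally yields a ligand-independent, constitutively active form of the receptor. This fragment corresponds to the part normally released by proteolytic cleavage to signal in the nucleus. The myc tag allows the truncated protein to be detected with anti-myc antibodies and distinguished from endogenous Notch1.

The plasmid would be introduced into a packaging cell line to produce viral particles, which then stably integrate the cassette into dividing target cells and their progeny. The associated publication concerns the expression and function of Notch pathway genes in the developing rat eye. This suggests the construct was used for gain-of-function experiments testing how sustained Notch1 signalling affects the fate and differentiation of retinal progenitor cells. The depositor refers users to the author's map and the article for further construct details.
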