>Addgene plasmid #15131 | pLIA mNIC myc (CC#341) | addgene partial sequence | sequence record 21645 | 15131 with pBABE5'
GGTGGTACGTAGGAATTCCCTAGTGGATCCACCATGGAGCAAAAGCTCATTTCTGAAGAGGACTTGAGAT
CCACCATGCAGCATGGCCAGCTCTGGTTCCCTGAGGGTTTCAAAGTGTCAGAGGCCAGCAAGAAGAAGCG
GAGAGAGCCCCTCGGCGAGGACTCAGTCGGCCTCAAGCCCCTGAAGAATGCCTCAGATGGTGCTCTGATG
GACGACAATCAGAACGAGTGGGGAGACGAAGACCTGGAGACCAAGAAGTTCCGGTTTGAGGAGCCAGTAG
TTCTCCCTGACCTGAGTGATCAGACTGACCACAGACAGTGGACCCAGCAGCACCTGGACGCTGCTGACCT
GCGCATGTCTGCCATGGCCCCAACACCGCCTCAGGGGGAGGTGGATGCTGACTGCATGGATGTCAATGTT
CGAGGACCAGATGGCTTCACACCCCTCATGATTGCCTCCTGCAGTGGAGGGGGCCTTGAGACAGGCAACA
GTGAAGAAGAAGAAGATGCACCTGCTGTCATCTCTGACTTCATCTACCAGGGCGCCAGCTTGCACAACCA
GACAGACCGCACCGGGGAGACCGCCTTGCACTTGGCTGCCCGATACTCTCGTTCAGATGCTGCAAAGCGC
TTGCTGGAGGCCAGTGCAGATGCCAACATCCAGGACAACATGGGCCGTACTCCGTTACATGCAGCAGTTT
CTGCAGATGCTCAGGGTGTCTTCCAGATCCTGCTCCGGAACAGGGCCACAGATCTGGATGCCCGAATGCA
TGATGGCACAACTCCACTGATCCTGGCTGCGC
